>Addgene plasmid #77909 | GK2 gRNA (BRDN0001147665) | addgene full sequence | sequence record 188634 | Addgene Assembled Sequence
CCCGGGTGCAAAGATGGATAAAGTTTTAAACAGAGAGGAATCTTTGCAGCTAATGGACCTTCTAGGTCTT
GAAAGGAGTGGGAATTGGCTCCGGTGCCCGTCAGTGGGCAGAGCGCACATCGCCCACAGTCCCCGAGAAG
TTGGGGGGAGGGGTCGGCAATTGATCCGGTGCCTAGAGAAGGTGGCGCGGGGTAAACTGGGAAAGTGATG
TCGTGTACTGGCTCCGCCTTTTTCCCGAGGGTGGGGGAGAACCGTATATAAGTGCAGTAGTCGCCGTGAA
CGTTCTTTTTCGCAACGGGTTTGCCGCCAGAACACAGGTAAGTGCCGTGTGTGGTTCCCGCGGGCCTGGC
CTCTTTACGGGTTATGGCCCTTGCGTGCCTTGAATTACTTCCACCTGGCTGCAGTACGTGATTCTTGATC
CCGAGCTTCGGGTTGGAAGTGGGTGGGAGAGTTCGAGGCCTTGCGCTTAAGGAGCCCCTTCGCCTCGTGC
TTGAGTTGAGGCCTGGCCTGGGCGCTGGGGCCGCCGCGTGCGAATCTGGTGGCACCTTCGCGCCTGTCTC
GCTGCTTTCGATAAGTCTCTAGCCATTTAAAATTTTTGATGACCTGCTGCGACGCTTTTTTTCTGGCAAG
ATAGTCTTGTAAATGCGGGCCAAGATCTGCACACTGGTATTTCGGTTTTTGGGGCCGCGGGCGGCGACGG
GGCCCGTGCGTCCCAGCGCACATGTTCGGCGAGGCGGGGCCTGCGAGCGCGGCCACCGAGAATCGGACGG
GGGTAGTCTCAAGCTGGCCGGCCTGCTCTGGTGCCTGGCCTCGCGCCGCCGTGTATCGCCCCGCCCTGGG
CGGCAAGGCTGGCCCGGTCGGCACCAGTTGCGTGAGCGGAAAGATGGCCGCTTCCCGGCCCTGCTGCAGG
GAGCTCAAAATGGAGGACGCGGCGCTCGGGAGAGCGGGCGGGTGAGTCACCCACACAAAGGAAAAGGGCC
TTTCCGTCCTCAGCCGTCGCTTCATGTGACTCCACGGAGTACCGGGCGCCGTCCAGGCACCTCGATTAGT
TCTCGAGCTTTTGGAGTACGTCGTCTTTAGGTTGGGGGGAGGGGTTTTATGCGATGGAGTTTCCCCACAC
TGAGTGGGTGGAGACTGAAGTTAGGCCAGCTTGGCACTTGATGTAATTCTCCTTGGAATTTGCCCTTTTT
GAGTTTGGATCTTGGTTCATTCTCAAGCCTCAGACAGTGGTTCAAAGTTTTTTTCTTCCATTTCAGGTGT
CGTGACGTACGGCCACCATGACCGAGTACAAGCCCACGGTGCGCCTCGCCACCCGCGACGACGTCCCCAG
GGCCGTACGCACCCTCGCCGCCGCGTTCGCCGACTACCCCGCCACGCGCCACACCGTCGATCCGGACCGC
CACATCGAGCGGGTCACCGAGCTGCAAGAACTCTTCCTCACGCGCGTCGGGCTCGACATCGGCAAGGTGT
GGGTCGCGGACGACGGCGCCGCCGTGGCGGTCTGGACCACGCCGGAGAGCGTCGAAGCGGGGGCGGTGTT
CGCCGAGATCGGCCCGCGCATGGCCGAGTTGAGCGGTTCCCGGCTGGCCGCGCAGCAACAGATGGAAGGC
CTCCTGGCGCCGCACCGGCCCAAGGAGCCCGCGTGGTTCCTGGCCACCGTCGGAGTCTCGCCCGACCACC
AGGGCAAGGGTCTGGGCAGCGCCGTCGTGCTCCCCGGAGTGGAGGCGGCCGAGCGCGCCGGGGTGCCCGC
CTTCCTGGAGACCTCCGCGCCCCGCAACCTCCCCTTCTACGAGCGGCTCGGCTTCACCGTCACCGCCGAC
GTCGAGGTGCCCGAAGGACCGCGCACCTGGTGCATGACCCGCAAGCCCGGTGCCTGAACGCGTTAAGTCG
ACAATCAACCTCTGGATTACAAAATTTGTGAAAGATTGACTGGTATTCTTAACTATGTTGCTCCTTTTAC
GCTATGTGGATACGCTGCTTTAATGCCTTTGTATCATGCTATTGCTTCCCGTATGGCTTTCATTTTCTCC
TCCTTGTATAAATCCTGGTTGCTGTCTCTTTATGAGGAGTTGTGGCCCGTTGTCAGGCAACGTGGCGTGG
TGTGCACTGTGTTTGCTGACGCAACCCCCACTGGTTGGGGCATTGCCACCACCTGTCAGCTCCTTTCCGG
GACTTTCGCTTTCCCCCTCCCTATTGCCACGGCGGAACTCATCGCCGCCTGCCTTGCCCGCTGCTGGACA
GGGGCTCGGCTGTTGGGCACTGACAATTCCGTGGTGTTGTCGGGGAAATCATCGTCCTTTCCTTGGCTGC
TCGCCTGTGTTGCCACCTGGATTCTGCGCGGGACGTCCTTCTGCTACGTCCCTTCGGCCCTCAATCCAGC
GGACCTTCCTTCCCGCGGCCTGCTGCCGGCTCTGCGGCCTCTTCCGCGTCTTCGCCTTCGCCCTCAGACG
AGTCGGATCTCCCTTTGGGCCGCCTCCCCGCGTCGACTTTAAGACCAATGACTTACAAGGCAGCTGTAGA
TCTTAGCCACTTTTTAAAAGAAAAGGGGGGACTGGAAGGGCTAATTCACTCCCAACGAAGACAAGATCTG
CTTTTTGCTTGTACTGGGTCTCTCTGGTTAGACCAGATCTGAGCCTGGGAGCTCTCTGGCTAACTAGGGA
ACCCACTGCTTAAGCCTCAATAAAGCTTGCCTTGAGTGCTTCAAGTAGTGTGTGCCCGTCTGTTGTGTGA
CTCTGGTAACTAGAGATCCCTCAGACCCTTTTAGTCAGTGTGGAAAATCTCTAGCAGTACGTATAGTAGT
TCATGTCATCTTATTATTCAGTATTTATAACTTGCAAAGAAATGAATATCAGAGAGTGAGAGGAACTTGT
TTATTGCAGCTTATAATGGTTACAAATAAAGCAATAGCATCACAAATTTCACAAATAAAGCATTTTTTTC
ACTGCATTCTAGTTGTGGTTTGTCCAAACTCATCAATGTATCTTATCATGTCTGGCTCTAGCTATCCCGC
CCCTAACTCCGCCCATCCCGCCCCTAACTCCGCCCAGTTCCGCCCATTCTCCGCCCCATGGCTGACTAAT
TTTTTTTATTTATGCAGAGGCCGAGGCCGCCTCGGCCTCTGAGCTATTCCAGAAGTAGTGAGGAGGCTTT
TTTGGAGGCCTAGGGACGTACCCAATTCGCCCTATAGTGAGTCGTATTACGCGCGCTCACTGGCCGTCGT
TTTACAACGTCGTGACTGGGAAAACCCTGGCGTTACCCAACTTAATCGCCTTGCAGCACATCCCCCTTTC
GCCAGCTGGCGTAATAGCGAAGAGGCCCGCACCGATCGCCCTTCCCAACAGTTGCGCAGCCTGAATGGCG
AATGGG
[124 nt withheld, positions 3367-3490]
C
[91 nt withheld, positions 3492-3582]
A
[49 nt withheld, positions 3584-3632]
CCTTTGACGTTGGAGTCCACGTTCTTT
[37 nt withheld, positions 3660-3696]
ACCCTATCTCGGTCTATTCTTTTGATTTATAAGGGATTTTGCCGATTTCGGCCTATTGGTTAAAAAATGA
GCTGATTTAACAAAAATTTAACGCGAATTTTAACAAAATATTAACGCTTACAATTTAGGTGGCACTTTTC
GGGGAAATGTGCGCGGAACCCCTATTTGTTTATTTTTCTAAATACATTCAAATATGTATCCGCTCATGAG
ACAATAACCCTGATAAATGCTTCAATAATATTGAAAAAGGAAGAGTATGAGTATTCAACATTTCCGTGTC
GCCCTTATTCCCTTTTTTGCGGCATTTTGCCTTCCTGTTTTTGCTCACCCAGAAACGCTGGTGAAAGTAA
AAGATGCTGAAGATCAGTTGGGTGCACGAGTGGGTTACATCGAACTGGATCTCAACAGCGGTAAGATCCT
TGAGAGTTTTCGCCCCGAAGAACGTTTTCCAATGATGAGCACTTTTAAAGTTCTGCTATGTGGCGCGGTA
TTATCCCGTATTGACGCCGGGCAAGAGCAACTCGGTCGCCGCATACACTATTCTCAGAATGACTTGGTTG
AGTACTCACCAGTCACAGAAAAGCATCTTACGGATGGCATGACAGTAAGAGAATTATGCAGTGCTGCCAT
AACCATGAGTGATAACACTGCGGCCAACTTACTTCTGACAACGATCGGAGGACCGAAGGAGCTAACCGCT
TTTTTGCACAACATGGGGGATCATGTAACTCGCCTTGATCGTTGGGAACCGGAGCTGAATGAAGCCATAC
CAAACGACGAGCGTGACACCACGATGCCTGTAGCAATGGCAACAACGTTGCGCAAACTATTAACTGGCGA
ACTACTTACTCTAGCTTCCCGGCAACAATTAATAGACTGGATGGAGGCGGATAAAGTTGCAGGACCACTT
CTGCGCTCGGCCCTTCCGGCTGGCTGGTTTATTGCTGATAAATCTGGAGCCGGTGAGCGTGGGTCTCGCG
GTATCATTGCAGCACTGGGGCCAGATGGTAAGCCCTCCCGTATCGTAGTTATCTACACGACGGGGAGTCA
GGCAACTATGGATGAACGAAATAGACAGATCGCTGAGATAGGTGCCTCACTGATTAAGCATTGGTAACTG
TCAGACCAAGTTTACTCATATATACTTTAGATTGATTTAAAACTTCATTTTTAATTTAAAAGGATCTAGG
TGAAGATCCTTTTTGATAATCTCATGACCAAAATCCCTTAACGTGAGTTTTCGTTCCACTGAGCGTCAGA
CCCCGTAGAAAAGATCAAAGGATCTTCTTGAGATCCTTTTTTTCTGCGCGTAATCTGCTGCTTGCAAACA
AAAAAACCACCGCTACCAGCGGTGGTTTGTTTGCCGGATCAAGAGCTACCAACTCTTTTTCCGAAGGTAA
CTGGCTTCAGCAGAGCGCAGATACCAAATACTGTTCTTCTAGTGTAGCCGTAGTTAGGCCACCACTTCAA
GAACTCTGTAGCACCGCCTACATACCTCGCTCTGCTAATCCTGTTACCAGTGGCTGCTGCCAGTGGCGAT
AAGTCGTGTCTTACCGGGTTGGACTCAAGACGATAGTTACCGGATAAGGCGCAGCGGTCGGGCTGAACGG
GGGGTTCGTGCACACAGCCCAGCTTGGAGCGAACGACCTACACCGAACTGAGATACCTACAGCGTGAGCT
ATGAGAAAGCGCCACGCTTCCCGAAGGGAGAAAGGCGGACAGGTATCCGGTAAGCGGCAGGGTCGGAACA
GGAGAGCGCACGAGGGAGCTTCCAGGGGGAAACGCCTGGTATCTTTATAGTCCTGTCGGGTTTCGCCACC
TCTGACTTGAGCGTCGATTTTTGTGATGCTCGTCAGGGGGGCGGAGCCTATGGAAAAACGCCAGCAACGC
GGCCTTTTTACGGTTCCTGGCCTTTTGCTGGCCTTTTGCTCACATGTTCTTTCCTGCGTTATCCCCTGAT
TCTGTGGATAACCGTATTACCGCCTTTGAGTGAGCTGATACCGCTCGCCGCAGCCGAACGACCGAGCGCA
GCGAGTCAGTGAGCGAGGAAGCGGAAGAGCGCCCAATACGCAAACCGCCTCTCCCCGCGCGTTGGCCGAT
TCATTAATGCAGCTGGCACGACAGGTTTCCCGACTGGAAAGCGGGCAGTGAGCGCAACGCAATTAATGTG
AGTTAGCTCACTCATTAGGCACCCCAGGCTTTACACTTTATGCTTCCGGCTCGTATGTTGTGTGGAATTG
TGAGCGGATAACAATTTCACACAGGAAACAGCTATGACCATGATTACGCCAAGCGCGCAATTAACCCTCA
CTAAAGGGAACAAAAGCTGGAGCTGCAAGCTTAATGTAGTCTTATGCAATACTCTTGTAGTCTTGCAACA
TGGTAACGATGAGTTAGCAACATGCCTTACAAGGAGAGAAAAAGCACCGTGCATGCCGATTGGTGGAAGT
AAGGTGGTACGATCGTGCCTTATTAGGAAGGCAACAGACGGGTCTGACATGGATTGGACGAACCACTGAA
TTGCCGCATTGCAGAGATATTGTATTTAAGTGCCTAGCTCGATACATAAACGGGTCTCTCTGGTTAGACC
AGATCTGAGCCTGGGAGCTCTCTGGCTAACTAGGGAACCCACTGCTTAAGCCTCAATAAAGCTTGCCTTG
AGTGCTTCAAGTAGTGTGTGCCCGTCTGTTGTGTGACTCTGGTAACTAGAGATCCCTCAGACCCTTTTAG
TCAGTGTGGAAAATCTCTAGCAGTGGCGCCCGAACAGGGACTTGAAAGCGAAAGGGAAACCAGAGGAGCT
CTCTCGACGCAGGACTCGGCTTGCTGAAGCGCGCACGGCAAGAGGCGAGGGGCGGCGACTGGTGAGTACG
CCAAAAATTTTGACTAGCGGAGGCTAGAAGGAGAGAGATGGGTGCGAGAGCGTCAGTATTAAGCGGGGGA
GAATTAGATCGCGATGGGAAAAAATTCGGTTAAGGCCAGGGGGAAAGAAAAAATATAAATTAAAACATAT
AGTATGGGCAAGCAGGGAGCTAGAACGATTCGCAGTTAATCCTGGCCTGTTAGAAACATCAGAAGGCTGT
AGACAAATACTGGGACAGCTACAACCATCCCTTCAGACAGGATCAGAAGAACTTAGATCATTATATAATA
CAGTAGCAACCCTCTATTGTGTGCATCAAAGGATAGAGATAAAAGACACCAAGGAAGCTTTAGACAAGAT
AGAGGAAGAGCAAAACAAAAGTAAGACCACCGCACAGCAAGCGGCCGCTGATCTTCAGACCTGGAGGAGG
AGATATGAGGGACAATTGGAGAAGTGAATTATATAAATATAAAGTAGTAAAAATTGAACCATTAGGAGTA
GCACCCACCAAGGCAAAGAGAAGAGTGGTGCAGAGAGAAAAAAGAGCAGTGGGAATAGGAGCTTTGTTCC
TTGGGTTCTTGGGAGCAGCAGGAAGCACTATGGGCGCAGCGTCAATGACGCTGACGGTACAGGCCAGACA
ATTATTGTCTGGTATAGTGCAGCAGCAGAACAATTTGCTGAGGGCTATTGAGGCGCAACAGCATCTGTTG
CAACTCACAGTCTGGGGCATCAAGCAGCTCCAGGCAAGAATCCTGGCTGTGGAAAGATACCTAAAGGATC
AACAGCTCCTGGGGATTTGGGGTTGCTCTGGAAAACTCATTTGCACCACTGCTGTGCCTTGGAATGCTAG
TTGGAGTAATAAATCTCTGGAACAGATTTGGAATCACACGACCTGGATGGAGTGGGACAGAGAAATTAAC
AATTACACAAGCTTAATACACTCCTTAATTGAAGAATCGCAAAACCAGCAAGAAAAGAATGAACAAGAAT
TATTGGAATTAGATAAATGGGCAAGTTTGTGGAATTGGTTTAACATAACAAATTGGCTGTGGTATATAAA
ATTATTCATAATGATAGTAGGAGGCTTGGTAGGTTTAAGAATAGTTTTTGCTGTACTTTCTATAGTGAAT
AGAGTTAGGCAGGGATATTCACCATTATCGTTTCAGACCCACCTCCCAACCCCGAGGGGACCCAGAGAGG
GCCTATTTCCCATGATTCCTTCATATTTGCATATACGATACAAGGCTGTTAGAGAGATAATTAGAATTAA
TTTGACTGTAAACACAAAGATATTAGTACAAAATACGTGACGTAGAAAGTAATAATTTCTTGGGTAGTTT
GCAGTTTTAAAATTATGTTTTAAAATGGACTATCATATGCTTACCGTAACTTGAAAGTATTTCGATTTCT
TGGCTTTATATATCTTGTGGAAAGGACGAAACACCGTAGCAGGTGCTGTTATTCGTGTTTTAGAGCTAGA
AATAGCAAGTTAAAATAAGGCTAGTCCGTTATCAACTTGAAAAAGTGGCACCGAGTCGGTGCTTTTTTAA
GCTTGGCGTAACTAGATCTTGAGACAAATGGCAGTATTCATCCACAATTTTAAAAGAAAAGGGGGGATTG
GGGGGTACAGTGCAGGGGAAAGAATAGTAGACATAATAGCAACAGACATACAAACTAAAGAATTACAAAA
ACAAATTACAAAAATTCAAAATTTTCGGGTTTATTACAGGGACAGCAGAGATCCACTTTGGCGCCGGCTC
GAGGGGG
Features (pLannotate 1.2.2; 29 found; start..end, strand, type, name):
     14..80      +  CDS            small t antigen (fragment): SV40 (simian virus 40) small t antigen
    106..317     +  promoter       EF-1α core promoter: core promoter for human elongation factor EF-1α
    318..1256    +  intron         EF-1α intron A: intron upstream of the start codon of human EF-1α
   1278..1877    +  CDS            PuroR (fragment): puromycin N-acetyltransferase; pac from Streptomyces; confers resistance to puromycin
   1893..2481    +  misc_feature   WPRE: woodchuck hepatitis virus posttranscriptional regulatory element
   2532..2551    +  misc_feature   cPPT/CTS (fragment): central polypurine tract and central termination sequence of HIV-1
   2553..2786    +  LTR            3' LTR (ΔU3): self-inactivating 3' long terminal repeat (LTR) from HIV-1
   2864..2985    +  polyA_signal   SV40 poly(A) signal: SV40 polyadenylation signal
   3025..3160    +  rep_origin     SV40 ori: SV40 origin of replication
   3181..3199    -  promoter       T7 promoter: promoter for bacteriophage T7 RNA polymerase
   3207..3362    +  CDS            lacZα (fragment): LacZα fragment of β-galactosidase; lacZ fragment
   3367..3795    +  rep_origin     f1 ori (sequence partly withheld): f1 bacteriophage origin of replication; arrow indicates direction of (+) strand synthesis
   3848..3952    +  promoter       AmpR promoter: bla
   3953..4813    +  CDS            AmpR: β-lactamase; bla; confers resistance to ampicillin, carbenicillin, and related antibiotics
   4984..5572    +  rep_origin     ori: high-copy-number ColE1/pMB1/pBR322/pUC origin of replication
   5755..5847    +  CDS            lacI (fragment): lac repressor; lacI; The lac repressor binds to the lac operator to inhibit transcription in E. coli. This inhibition can be relieved by adding lactose or isopropyl-β-D-thiogalactopyranoside (IPTG).
   5860..5881    +  protein_bind   CAP binding site: CAP binding activates transcription in the presence of cAMP. E. coli catabolite activator protein
   5896..5926    +  promoter       lac promoter: promoter for the E. coli lac operon
   5934..5950    +  protein_bind   lac operator: The lac repressor binds to the lac operator to inhibit transcription in E. coli. This inhibition can be relieved by adding lactose or isopropyl-β-D-thiogalactopyranoside (IPTG). lac repressor encoded by lacI
   5995..6013    +  promoter       T3 promoter: promoter for bacteriophage T3 RNA polymerase
   6041..6267    +  promoter       RSV promoter: Rous sarcoma virus enhancer/promoter
   6268..6448    +  LTR            5' LTR (truncated): truncated 5' long terminal repeat (LTR) from HIV-1
   6495..6620    +  misc_feature   HIV-1 Ψ: packaging signal of human immunodeficiency virus type 1
   6604..6967    +  CDS            HIV-1 gag (fragment): gag protein from human immunodeficiency virus 1; gag
   7113..7346    +  misc_feature   RRE: The Rev response element (RRE) of HIV-1 allows for Rev-dependent mRNA export from the nucleus to the cytoplasm.
   7723..7749    +  CDS            Rev (fragment): human immunodeficiency virus 1 (HIV-1) Rev protein; rev; enhances nuclear export of unspliced and incompletely spliced viral mRNAs
   7753..7993    +  promoter       U6 promoter: RNA polymerase III promoter for human U6 snRNA
   8023..8098    +  misc_RNA       gRNA scaffold: guide RNA scaffold for the Streptococcus pyogenes CRISPR/Cas9 system
   8154..8271    +  misc_feature   cPPT/CTS: central polypurine tract and central termination sequence of HIV-1
