[The description below was written by a language model from this plasmid's Addgene catalogue record and pLannotate feature annotations shown in this document.]
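Description:
GK2 gRNA (BRDN0001147665) is a third-generation lentiviral CRISPR guide plasmid built on the lentiGuide-Puro backbone and designed to target the human GK2 gene, with the guide chosen against a GK2 reference transcript. It is maintained in E. coli as a high-copy plasmid through a ColE1/pUC-type origin with ampicillin selection (AmpR). The backbone also carries an f1 origin, an SV40 origin and poly(A) signal, and residual lac and T7/T3 promoter elements.

The transfer cassette is arranged for Tat-independent packaging. An RSV promoter drives a truncated HIV-1 5' LTR, followed by the Ψ packaging signal with a partial gag sequence, the Rev response element for Rev-dependent nuclear export of the genomic RNA, and a central polypurine tract that aids nuclear import. The cassette ends in a ΔU3 self-inactivating 3' LTR, so the integrated provirus lacks LTR promoter activity. Two expression units lie within this frame. A human U6 RNA polymerase III promoter transcribes the GK2-specific spacer fused to the Streptococcus pyogenes Cas9 guide RNA scaffold. An EF-1α promoter with its intron A drives puromycin N-acetyltransferase, with a WPRE downstream to enhance transcript expression, allowing puromycin selection of transduced mammalian cells.

The plasmid does not encode Cas9, so it is meant to be used alongside a separate Cas9 lentiviral vector or in cells that already express Cas9. The depositor comments link it to a human kinome gRNA library, and the guide derives from work on optimising sgRNA design for high on-target activity and low off-target effects. Its typical use is knockout of GK2 in human cells.
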