Addgene plasmid #77909: GK2 gRNA (BRDN0001147665)
Purpose: 3rd generation lentiviral gRNA plasmid targeting human GK2
Depositing lab: John Doench & David Root. Depositing organization: Broad Institute. Publication: Optimized sgRNA design to maximize activity and minimize off-target effects of CRISPR-Cas9. Doench JG, Fusi N, Sullender M, Hegde M, Vaimberg EW, Donovan KF, Smith I, Tothova Z, Wilen C, Orchard R, Virgin HW, Listgarten J, Root DE. Nat Biotechnol. 2016 Jan 18. doi: 10.1038/nbt.3437. PubMed 26780180.
Backbone
  Vector backbone: lentiGuide-Puro
  Backbone manufacturer: Zhang Lab (Addgene plasmid # 52963)
  Vector type: Mammalian Expression, Lentiviral, CRISPR
  Selectable markers: Puromycin
Growth in bacteria
  Bacterial resistance: Ampicillin, 100 μg/mL
  Growth temperature: 37°C
  Growth strain: DH5alpha
  Copy number: High Copy
Gene/Insert
  Gene/Insert name: GK2 (alt names: GK2; NM_033214.2)
  gRNA/shRNA sequence: TAGCAGGTGCTGTTATTCGT
  Species: H. sapiens (human)
  Promoter: hU6
  Cloning method: Unknown
  Sequencing primers: 5′ U6-F; 3′ pS2-R
Terms and licenses: Academic/Nonprofit Terms; Industry Terms: Not Available to Industry
Depositor comments: The gRNA was designed to target the following Genbank reference sequence(s): NM_033214.2. Note that this plasmid does NOT contain Cas9. It should be used in conjunction with lentiCas9-Blast (Addgene #52962) or otherwise with cell lines already expressing Cas9. Browse the full kinome gRNA library at http://www.addgene.org/pooled-library/broadgpp-human-kinome/ or visit http://www.broadinstitute.org/rnai/public/ for detailed protocols and information.
How to cite: GK2 gRNA (BRDN0001147665) was a gift from John Doench & David Root (Addgene plasmid # 77909 ; http://n2t.net/addgene:77909 ; RRID:Addgene_77909)
