>Addgene plasmid #77909 | GK2 gRNA (BRDN0001147665) | depositor partial sequence | sequence record 145369 | Target Sequence
TAGCAGGTGCTGTTATTCGT
