>Addgene plasmid #77909 | GK2 gRNA (BRDN0001147665) | addgene partial sequence | sequence record 188633 | hU6-F
GAAAGTAATAATTTCTTGGGTAGTTTGCAGTTTTAAAATTATGTTTTAAAATGGACTATCATATGCTTAC
CGTAACTTGAAAGTATTTCGATTTCTTGGCTTTATATATCTTGTGGAAAGGACGAAACACCGTAGCAGGT
GCTGTTATTCGTGTTTTAGAGCTAGAAATAGCAAGTTAAAATAAGGCTAGTCCGTTATCAACTTGAAAAA
GTGGCACCGAGTCGGTGCTTTTTTAAGCTTGGCGTAACTAGATCTTGAGACAAATGGCAGTATTCATCCA
CAATTTTAAAAGAAAAGGGGGGATTGGGGGGTACAGTGCAGGGGAAAGAATAGTAGACATAATAGCAACA
GACATACAAACTAAAGAATTACAAAAACAAATTACAAAAATTCAAAATTTTCGGGTTTATTACAGGGACA
GCAGAGATCCACTTTGGCGCCGGCTCGAGGGGGCCCGGGTGCAAAGATGGATAAAGTTTTAAACAGAGAG
GAATCTTTGCAGCTAATGGACCTTCTAGGTCTTGAAAGGAGTGGGAATTGGCTCCGGTGCCCGTCAGTGG
GCAGAGCGCA
